>Addgene plasmid #53033 | pHL1745 | addgene partial sequence | sequence record 83983 | mCherry-R 5'-TTGGTCACCTTCAGCTTGG-3'
GCCCTCGCCCTCGATCTCGAACTCGTGGCCGTTCACGGAGCCCTCCATGTGCACCTTGAAGCGCATGAAC
TCCTTGATGATGGCCATGTTATCCTCCTCGCCCTTGCTCAGCATGCTCCAGACGAGGTATTTCCCTGATT
TGTTCATAGTTGTTATCCGTGTGCGTGTCCATAGAGATGTTACATTTGTCGACAGTATCTCTATCACTGA
TAGGGATGTCAATCTCTATCACTGATAGGGACTCGAGGTGAAGACGAAAGGGCCTCGTGATACGCCTATT
TTTATAGGTTAATGTCATGATAATAATGGTTTCTTAGACGTCGGAATTGCCAGCTGGGGCGCCCTCTGGT
AAGGTTGGGAAGCCCTGCAAAGTAAACTGGATGGCTTTCTTGCCGCCAAGGATCTGATGGCGCAGGGGAT
CAAGATCTGATCAAGAGACAGGATGAGGATCGTTTCGCATGATTGAACAAGGTGGATTGCACGCAGGTTC
TCCGGCCGCTTGGGTGGAGAGGCTATTCGGCTATGACTGGGCACAACAGACAATCGGCTGCTCTGATGCC
GCCGTGTTCCGGCTGTCAGCGCAGGGGCGCCCGGTTCTTTTTGTCAAGACCGACCTGTCCGGTGCCCTGA
ATGAACTGCAGGACGAGGCAGCGCGGCTATCGTGGCTGGCCACGACGGGCGTTCCTTGCGCAGCTGTGCT
CGACGTTGTCACTGAAGCGGGAAGGGACTGGCTGCTATTGGGCGAAGTGCCGGGGCAGGATCTCCTGTCA
TCTCACCTTGCTCCTGCCGAGAAAGTATCCATCATGGCTGATGCAATGCGGCGGCTGCATACGCTTGATC
CGGCTACCTGCCCATTCGACCACC
