>Addgene plasmid #53033 | pHL1745 | addgene partial sequence | sequence record 84002 | mcherry-F 5'-ccccgtaatgcagaagaaga-3'
CCCCGAGGAGGCGCCCTGAAGGGCGAGATCAAGCAGAGGCTGAAGCTGAAGGACGGCGGCCACTACGACG
CTGAGGTCAAGACCACCTACAAGGCCAAGAAGCCCGTGCAGCTGCCCGGCGCCTACAACGTCAACATCAA
GTTGGACATCACCTCCCACAACGAGGACTACACCATCGTGGAACAGTACGAACGCGCCGAGGGCCGCCAC
TCCACCGGCGGCATGGACGAGCTGTACAAGTAAGGGCCCATGGTACGCGTGCTAGAGGCATCAAATAAAA
CGAAAGGCTCAGTCGAAAGACTGGGCCTTTCGTTTTATCTGTTGTTTGTCGGTGAACGCTCTCCTGAGTA
GGACAAATCCGCCGCCCTAGACCTAGGCGCGGATCCATAAATGTGAGCGGATAACATTGACATTGTGAGC
GGATAACAAGATACTCCCGGGTAAGGAGGAAAAAAAATGCTGATTCTGACTCGTCGAGTTGGTGAGACCC
TCATGATTGGGGATGAGGTCACCGTGACAGTTTTAGGGGTAAAGGGCAACCAGGTACGTATTGGCGTAAA
TGCCCCGAAGGAAGTTTCTGTTCACCGTGAAGAGATCTACCAGCGTATCCAGGCTGAAAAATCCCAGCAG
TCCAGTTACTAAGGTACCTGAAAGAAGCTTTAATCGTACAGGGTAGTACAAATAAAAAAGGCACGTCAGA
TGACGTGCCTTTTTTCTTGTGAGCAGTGAATTCGGATATATTCCGCTTCCTCGCTCACTGACTCGCTACG
CTCGGTCGTTCGACTGC
