>Addgene plasmid #53033 | pHL1745 | addgene partial sequence | sequence record 107622 | csrA-rev 5'-agtaactggactgctgggat-3'
CAGAAACTTCCTTCGGGGCATTTACGCCAATACGTACCTGGCTTGCCCTTTACCCCTAAAACTGTCACGG
TGACCTCATCCCCAATCATGAGGGTCTCACCAACTCGACGAGTCAGAATCAGCATTTTTTTTCCTCCTTA
CCCGGGAGTATCTTGTTATCCGCTCACAATGTCAATGTTATCCGCTCACATTTATGGATCCGCGCCTAGG
TCTAGGGCGGCGGATTTGTCCTACTCAGGAGAGCGTTCACCGACAAACAACAGATAAAACGAAAGGCCCA
GTCTTTCGACTGAGCCTTTCGTTTTATTTGATGCCTCTAGCACGCGTACCATGGGCCCTTACTTGTACAG
CTCGTCCATGCCGCCGGTGGAGTGGCGGCCCTCGGCGCGTTCGTACTGTTCCACGATGGTGTAGTCCTCG
TTGTGGGAGGTGATGTCCAACTTGATGTTGACGTTGTAGGCGCCGGGCAGCTGCACGGGCTTCTTGGCCT
TGTAGGTGGTCTTGACCTCAGCGTCGTAGTGGCCGCCGTCCTTCAGCTTCAGCCTCTGCTTGATCTCGCC
CTTCAGGGCGCCGTCCTCGGGGTACATCCGCTCGGAGGAGGCCTCCCAGCCCATGGTCTTCTTCTGCATT
ACGGGGCCGTCGGAGGGGAAGTTGGTGCC
