[The description below was written by a language model from this plasmid's Addgene catalogue record.]
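Description:
pHL1745 is a bacterial expression plasmid built for synthetic biology work in E. coli, carrying two independently inducible expression units on a lab-made backbone that the record does not otherwise identify. It is selected with kanamycin. The origin of replication and copy number are not stated, and no feature table is available to fill in those details.

The first cassette places mCherry under the PLtetO-1 promoter, a synthetic phage lambda PL-derived promoter carrying tet operators, so it is repressed by TetR and induced with tetracycline analogues in strains that supply the repressor. The red fluorescent reporter is fused at its 5′/N-terminal end to the cstA leader. From general knowledge, cstA is a known target of the E. coli global post-transcriptional regulator CsrA, which binds leader regions of target mRNAs around the ribosome binding site and blocks translation initiation, so the leader should make mCherry output sensitive to CsrA. The second cassette expresses E. coli csrA from the PLlacO-1 promoter, the LacI-repressed, IPTG-inducible counterpart, with a defined ribosome binding site designated RBS(st7) setting its translation strength. The catalogue lists both the leader and the RBS as "tags", but they are regulatory sequences rather than epitope tags.

Together, the two units allow transcription of the target reporter and production of the regulator to be tuned separately, with fluorescence reporting the extent of CsrA-mediated translational repression. The record gives no explicit application beyond the construct's composition, but this arrangement is suited to quantitative study of post-transcriptional regulation by CsrA.
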