Addgene plasmid #53033: pHL1745
Purpose: PLtetO-1:cstAlead::mCherry, PLlacO-1:RBS(st7):csrA
Depositing lab: Han Lim. Depositing organization: University of California, Berkeley.
Backbone
  Vector backbone: unknown
  Backbone manufacturer: Lim lab
  Vector type: Bacterial Expression, Synthetic Biology
Growth in bacteria
  Bacterial resistance: Kanamycin, 50 μg/mL
  Growth temperature: 37°C
  Growth strain: DH5alpha
  Copy number: Unknown
Gene/Insert 1
  Gene/Insert name: mCherry
  Species: E.coli
  Promoter: pLtetO-1
  Tag / fusion protein: cstAlead (N terminal on insert)
  Cloning method: Unknown
  Sequencing primers: 5′ unknown; 3′ mCherry-R
Gene/Insert 2
  Gene/Insert name: csrA
  Species: E. coli
  Promoter: pLlacO-1
  Tag / fusion protein: RBS(st7) (N terminal on insert)
  Cloning method: Unknown
  Sequencing primers: 5′ unknown
Terms and licenses: Academic/Nonprofit Terms; Industry Terms: Not Available to Industry
How to cite: pHL1745 was a gift from Han Lim (Addgene plasmid # 53033 ; http://n2t.net/addgene:53033 ; RRID:Addgene_53033)
